>Addgene plasmid #80873 | pcDNA3-ALK3 wt | addgene full sequence | sequence record 263323 | Addgene NGS Result
CGCGAGCAAAATTTAAGCTACAACAAGGCAAGGCTTGACCGACAATTGCATGAAGAATCTGCTTAGGGTT
AGGCGTTTTGCGCTGCTTCGCGATGTACGGGCCAGATATACGCGTTGACATTGATTATTGACTAGTTATT
AATAGTAATCAATTACGGGGTCATTAGTTCATAGCCCATATATGGAGTTCCGCGTTACATAACTTACGGT
AAATGGCCCGCCTGGCTGACCGCCCAACGACCCCCGCCCATTGACGTCAATAATGACGTATGTTCCCATA
GTAACGCCAATAGGGACTTTCCATTGACGTCAATGGGTGGAGTATTTACGGTAAACTGCCCACTTGGCAG
TACATCAAGTGTATCATATGCCAAGTACGCCCCCTATTGACGTCAATGACGGTAAATGGCCCGCCTGGCA
TTATGCCCAGTACATGACCTTATGGGACTTTCCTACTTGGCAGTACATCTACGTATTAGTCATCGCTATT
ACCATGGTGATGCGGTTTTGGCAGTACATCAATGGGCGTGGATAGCGGTTTGACTCACGGGGATTTCCAA
GTCTCCACCCCATTGACGTCAATGGGAGTTTGTTTTGGCACCAAAATCAACGGGACTTTCCAAAATGTCG
TAACAACTCCGCCCCATTGACGCAAATGGGCGGTAGGCGTGTACGGTGGGAGGTCTATATAAGCAGAGCT
CTCTGGCTAACTAGAGAACCCACTGCTTACTGGCTTATCGAAATTAATACGACTCACTATAGGGAGACCC
AAGCTTGGTACCGAGCTCGGATCCACTAGTAACGGCCGCCAGTGTGCTGGAATTCGCCATGGCTCAGCTA
TACATTTACATCAGATTATTGGGAGCCTATTTGTTCATCATTTCTCGTGTTCAAGGACAGAATCTGGATA
GTATGCTTCATGGCACTGGGATGAAATCAGACTCCGACCAGAAAAAGTCAGAAAATGGAGTAACCTTAGC
ACCAGAGGATACCTTGCCTTTTTTAAAGTGCTATTGCTCAGGGCACTGTCCAGATGATGCTATTAATAAC
ACATGCATAACTAATGGACATTGCTTTGCCATCATAGAAGAAGATGACCAGGGAGAAACCACATTAGCTT
CAGGGTGTATGAAATATGAAGGATCTGATTTTCAGTGCAAAGATTCTCCAAAAGCCCAGCTACGCCGGAC
AATAGAATGTTGTCGGACCAATTTATGTAACCAGTATTTGCAACCCACACTGCCCCCTGTTGTCATAGGT
CCGTTTTTTGATGGCAGCATTCGATGGCTGGTTTTGCTCATTTCTATGGCTGTCTGCATAATTGCTATGA
TCATCTTCTCCAGCTGCTTTTGTTACAAACATTATTGCAAGAGCATCTCAAGCAGACGTCGTTACAATCG
TGATTTGGAACAGGATGAAGCATTTATTCCAGTTGGAGAATCACTAAAAGACCTTATTGACCAGTCACAA
AGTTCTGGTAGTGGGTCTGGACTACCTTTATTGGTTCAGCGAACTATTGCCAAACAGATTCAGATGGTCC
GGCAAGTTGGTAAAGGCCGATATGGAGAAGTATGGATGGGCAAATGGCGTGGCGAAAAAGTGGCGGTGAA
AGTATTCTTTACCACTGAAGAAGCCAGCTGGTTTCGAGAAACAGAAATCTACCAAACTGTGCTAATGCGC
CATGAAAACATACTTGGTTTCATAGCGGCAGACATTAAAGGTACAGGTTCCTGGACTCAGCTCTATTTGA
TTACTGATTACCATGAAAATGGATCTCTCTATGACTTCCTGAAATGTGCTACACTGGACACCAGAGCCCT
GCTTAAATTGGCTTATTCAGCTGCCTGTGGTCTGTGCCACCTGCACACAGAAATTTATGGCACCCAAGGA
AAGCCCGCAATTGCTCATCGAGACCTAAAGAGCAAAAACATCCTCATCAAGAAAAATGGGAGTTGCTGCA
TTGCTGACCTGGGCCTTGCTGTTAAATTCAACAGTGACACAAATGAAGTTGATGTGCCCTTGAATACCAG
GGTGGGCACCAAACGCTACATGGCTCCCGAAGTGCTGGACGAAAGCCTGAACAAAAACCACTTCCAGCCC
TACATCATGGCTGACATCTACAGCTTCGGCCTAATCATTTGGGAGATGGCTCGTCGTTGTATCACAGGAG
GGATCGTGGAAGAATACCAATTGCCATATTACAACATGGTACCGAGTGATCCGTCATACGAAGATATGCG
TGAGGTTGTGTGTGTCAAACGTTTGCGGCCAATTGTGTCTAATCGGTGGAACAGTGATGAATGTCTACGA
GCAGTTTTGAAGCTAATGTCAGAATGCTGGGCCCACAATCCAGCCTCCAGACTCACAGCATTGAGAATTA
AGAAGACGCTTGCCAAGATGGTTGAATCCCAAGATGTAAAAATCCTCGAGGGTTATCCGTATGATGTTCC
TGATTATGCTAGCCTCTAGGTCGACTCTAGAGGGCCCTATTCTATAGTGTCACCTAAATGCTAGAGCTCG
CTGATCAGCCTCGACTGTGCCTTCTAGTTGCCAGCCATCTGTTGTTTGCCCCTCCCCCGTGCCTTCCTTG
ACCCTGGAAGGTGCCACTCCCACTGTCCTTTCCTAATAAAATGAGGAAATTGCATCGCATTGTCTGAGTA
GGTGTCATTCTATTCTGGGGGGTGGGGTGGGGCAGGACAGCAAGGGGGAGGATTGGGAAGACAATAGCAG
GCATGCTGGGGATGCGGTGGGCTCTATGGCTTCTGAGGCGGAAAGAACCAGCTGGGGCTCTAGGGGGTAT
CCCC
[124 nt withheld, positions 2805-2928]
C
[91 nt withheld, positions 2930-3020]
A
[49 nt withheld, positions 3022-3070]
CCTTTGACGTTGGAGTCCACGTTCTTT
[37 nt withheld, positions 3098-3134]
ACCCTATCTCGGTCTATTCTTTTGATTTATAAGGGATTTTGCCGATTTCGGCCTATTGGTTAAAAAATGA
GCTGATTTAACAAAAATTTAACGCGAATTAATTCTGTGGAATGTGTGTCAGTTAGGGTGTGGAAAGTCCC
CAGGCTCCCCAGCAGGCAGAAGTATGCAAAGCATGCATCTCAATTAGTCAGCAACCATAGTCCCGCCCCT
AACTCCGCCCATCCCGCCCCTAACTCCGCCCAGTTCCGCCCATTCTCCGCCCCATGGCTGACTAATTTTT
TTTATTTATGCAGAGGCCGAGGCCGCCTCTGCCTCTGAGCTATTCCAGAAGTAGTGAGGAGGCTTTTTTG
GAGGCCTAGGCTTTTGCAAAAAGCTCCCGGGAGCTTGTATATCCATTTTCGGATCTGATCAAGAGACAGG
ATGAGGATCGTTTCGCATGATTGAACAAGATGGATTGCACGCAGGTTCTCCGGCCGCTTGGGTGGAGAGG
CTATTCGGCTATGACTGGGCACAACAGACAATCGGCTGCTCTGATGCCGCCGTGTTCCGGCTGTCAGCGC
AGGGGCGCCCGGTTCTTTTTGTCAAGACCGACCTGTCCGGTGCCCTGAATGAACTGCAGGACGAGGCAGC
GCGGCTATCGTGGCTGGCCACGACGGGCGTTCCTTGCGCAGCTGTGCTCGACGTTGTCACTGAAGCGGGA
AGGGACTGGCTGCTATTGGGCGAAGTGCCGGGGCAGGATCTCCTGTCATCTCACCTTGCTCCTGCCGAGA
AAGTATCCATCATGGCTGATGCAATGCGGCGGCTGCATACGCTTGATCCGGCTACCTGCCCATTCGACCA
CCAAGCGAAACATCGCATCGAGCGAGCACGTACTCGGATGGAAGCCGGTCTTGTCGATCAGGATGATCTG
GACGAAGAGCATCAGGGGCTCGCGCCAGCCGAACTGTTCGCCAGGCTCAAGGCGCGCATGCCCGACGGCG
AGGATCTCGTCGTGACCCATGGCGATGCCTGCTTGCCGAATATCATGGTGGAAAATGGCCGCTTTTCTGG
ATTCATCGACTGTGGCCGGCTGGGTGTGGCGGACCGCTATCAGGACATAGCGTTGGCTACCCGTGATATT
GCTGAAGAGCTTGGCGGCGAATGGGCTGACCGCTTCCTCGTGCTTTACGGTATCGCCGCTCCCGATTCGC
AGCGCATCGCCTTCTATCGCCTTCTTGACGAGTTCTTCTGAGCGGGACTCTGGGGTTCGAAATGACCGAC
CAAGCGACGCCCAACCTGCCATCACGAGATTTCGATTCCACCGCCGCCTTCTATGAAAGGTTGGGCTTCG
GAATCGTTTTCCGGGACGCCGGCTGGATGATCCTCCAGCGCGGGGATCTCATGCTGGAGTTCTTCGCCCA
CCCCAACTTGTTTATTGCAGCTTATAATGGTTACAAATAAAGCAATAGCATCACAAATTTCACAAATAAA
GCATTTTTTTCACTGCATTCTAGTTGTGGTTTGTCCAAACTCATCAATGTATCTTATCATGTCTGTATAC
CGTCGACCTCTAGCTAGAGCTTGGCGTAATCATGGTCATAGCTGTTTCCTGTGTGAAATTGTTATCCGCT
CACAATTCCACACAACATACGAGCCGGAAGCATAAAGTGTAAAGCCTGGGGTGCCTAATGAGTGAGCTAA
CTCACATTAATTGCGTTGCGCTCACTGCCCGCTTTCCAGTCGGGAAACCTGTCGTGCCAGCTGCATTAAT
GAATCGGCCAACGCGCGGGGAGAGGCGGTTTGCGTATTGGGCGCTCTTCCGCTTCCTCGCTCACTGACTC
GCTGCGCTCGGTCGTTCGGCTGCGGCGAGCGGTATCAGCTCACTCAAAGGCGGTAATACGGTTATCCACA
GAATCAGGGGATAACGCAGGAAAGAACATGTGAGCAAAAGGCCAGCAAAAGGCCAGGAACCGTAAAAAGG
CCGCGTTGCTGGCGTTTTTCCATAGGCTCCGCCCCCCTGACGAGCATCACAAAAATCGACGCTCAAGTCA
GAGGTGGCGAAACCCGACAGGACTATAAAGATACCAGGCGTTTCCCCCTGGAAGCTCCCTCGTGCGCTCT
CCTGTTCCGACCCTGCCGCTTACCGGATACCTGTCCGCCTTTCTCCCTTCGGGAAGCGTGGCGCTTTCTC
ATAGCTCACGCTGTAGGTATCTCAGTTCGGTGTAGGTCGTTCGCTCCAAGCTGGGCTGTGTGCACGAACC
CCCCGTTCAGCCCGACCGCTGCGCCTTATCCGGTAACTATCGTCTTGAGTCCAACCCGGTAAGACACGAC
TTATCGCCACTGGCAGCAGCCACTGGTAACAGGATTAGCAGAGCGAGGTATGTAGGCGGTGCTACAGAGT
TCTTGAAGTGGTGGCCTAACTACGGCTACACTAGAAGAACAGTATTTGGTATCTGCGCTCTGCTGAAGCC
AGTTACCTTCGGAAAAAGAGTTGGTAGCTCTTGATCCGGCAAACAAACCACCGCTGGTAGCGGTGGTTTT
TTTGTTTGCAAGCAGCAGATTACGCGCAGAAAAAAAGGATCTCAAGAAGATCCTTTGATCTTTTCTACGG
GGTCTGACGCTCAGTGGAACGAAAACTCACGTTAAGGGATTTTGGTCATGAGATTATCAAAAAGGATCTT
CACCTAGATCCTTTTAAATTAAAAATGAAGTTTTAAATCAATCTAAAGTATATATGAGTAAACTTGGTCT
GACAGTTACCAATGCTTAATCAGTGAGGCACCTATCTCAGCGATCTGTCTATTTCGTTCATCCATAGTTG
CCTGACTCCCCGTCGTGTAGATAACTACGATACGGGAGGGCTTACCATCTGGCCCCAGTGCTGCAATGAT
ACCGCGAGACCCACGCTCACCGGCTCCAGATTTATCAGCAATAAACCAGCCAGCCGGAAGGGCCGAGCGC
AGAAGTGGTCCTGCAACTTTATCCGCCTCCATCCAGTCTATTAATTGTTGCCGGGAAGCTAGAGTAAGTA
GTTCGCCAGTTAATAGTTTGCGCAACGTTGTTGCCATTGCTACAGGCATCGTGGTGTCACGCTCGTCGTT
TGGTATGGCTTCATTCAGCTCCGGTTCCCAACGATCAAGGCGAGTTACATGATCCCCCATGTTGTGCAAA
AAAGCGGTTAGCTCCTTCGGTCCTCCGATCGTTGTCAGAAGTAAGTTGGCCGCAGTGTTATCACTCATGG
TTATGGCAGCACTGCATAATTCTCTTACTGTCATGCCATCCGTAAGATGCTTTTCTGTGACTGGTGAGTA
CTCAACCAAGTCATTCTGAGAATAGTGTATGCGGCGACCGAGTTGCTCTTGCCCGGCGTCAATACGGGAT
AATACCGCGCCACATAGCAGAACTTTAAAAGTGCTCATCATTGGAAAACGTTCTTCGGGGCGAAAACTCT
CAAGGATCTTACCGCTGTTGAGATCCAGTTCGATGTAACCCACTCGTGCACCCAACTGATCTTCAGCATC
TTTTACTTTCACCAGCGTTTCTGGGTGAGCAAAAACAGGAAGGCAAAATGCCGCAAAAAAGGGAATAAGG
GCGACACGGAAATGTTGAATACTCATACTCTTCCTTTTTCAATATTATTGAAGCATTTATCAGGGTTATT
GTCTCATGAGCGGATACATATTTGAATGTATTTAGAAAAATAAACAAATAGGGGTTCCGCGCACATTTCC
CCGAAAAGTGCCACCTGACGTCGACGGATCGGGAGATCTCCCGATCCCCTATGGTGCACTCTCAGTACAA
TCTGCTCTGATGCCGCATAGTTAAGCCAGTATCTGCTCCCTGCTTGTGTGTTGGAGGTCGCTGAGTAGTG
Features (pLannotate 1.2.2; 21 found; start..end, strand, type, name):
    117..496     +  enhancer       CMV enhancer: human cytomegalovirus immediate early enhancer
    497..700     +  promoter       CMV promoter: human cytomegalovirus (CMV) immediate early promoter
    696..729     +  LTR            5' LTR (truncated) (fragment): truncated 5' long terminal repeat (LTR) from HIV-1
    745..763     +  promoter       T7 promoter: promoter for bacteriophage T7 RNA polymerase
    829..2424    +  CDS            BMPR1A: BMR1A_HUMAN - Also known as ACVRLK3, ALK3. Experimental evidence at protein level: Swiss-Prot protein existence level 1. On ligand binding, forms a receptor complex consisting of two type II and two type I transmembrane serine/threonine kinases. Type II receptors phosphorylate and activate type I receptors which autophosphorylate, then bind and activate SMAD transcriptional regulators. Receptor for BMP2, BMP4, GDF5 and GDF6. Positively regulates chondrocyte differentiation through GDF5 interaction. Mediates induction of adipogenesis by GDF6. From Homo sapiens (Human).
   2491..2509    -  promoter       SP6 promoter: promoter for bacteriophage SP6 RNA polymerase
   2535..2759    +  polyA_signal   bGH poly(A) signal: bovine growth hormone polyadenylation signal
   2763..2784    +  promoter       SV40 promoter (fragment): SV40 enhancer and early promoter
   2805..3233    +  rep_origin     f1 ori (sequence partly withheld): f1 bacteriophage origin of replication; arrow indicates direction of (+) strand synthesis
   3286..3496    +  promoter       SV40 promoter: SV40 early promoter
   3571..4362    +  CDS            neo: KKA2_KLEPN - Also known as kan, nptII. Experimental evidence at protein level: Swiss-Prot protein existence level 1. Resistance to kanamycin, neomycin, paromomycin, ribostamycin, butirosin and gentamicin B. From Klebsiella pneumoniae.
   4386..4544    +  CDS            ble (fragment): BLE_KLEPN - Experimental evidence at protein level: Swiss-Prot protein existence level 1. Binding protein with a strong affinity to the bleomycin family of antibiotics. Binds to CL990; an antimitotic-antibiotic compound. From Klebsiella pneumoniae.
   4539..4660    +  polyA_signal   SV40 poly(A) signal: SV40 polyadenylation signal
   4733..4749    -  protein_bind   lac operator: The lac repressor binds to the lac operator to inhibit transcription in E. coli. This inhibition can be relieved by adding lactose or isopropyl-β-D-thiogalactopyranoside (IPTG). lac repressor encoded by lacI
   4757..4787    -  promoter       lac promoter: promoter for the E. coli lac operon
   4802..4823    -  protein_bind   CAP binding site: CAP binding activates transcription in the presence of cAMP. E. coli catabolite activator protein
   4836..4928    -  CDS            lacI (fragment): lac repressor; lacI; The lac repressor binds to the lac operator to inhibit transcription in E. coli. This inhibition can be relieved by adding lactose or isopropyl-β-D-thiogalactopyranoside (IPTG).
   5111..5699    -  rep_origin     ori: high-copy-number ColE1/pMB1/pBR322/pUC origin of replication
   5870..6730    -  CDS            AmpR: β-lactamase; bla; confers resistance to ampicillin, carbenicillin, and related antibiotics
   6731..6835    -  promoter       AmpR promoter: bla
   6894..6946    -  misc_feature   bom (fragment): basis of mobility region from pBR322
