[The description below was written by a language model from this plasmid's Addgene catalogue record and pLannotate feature annotations shown in this document.]
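Description:
pcDNA3-ALK3 wt is a mammalian expression plasmid of about 7 kb, built on the pcDNA3 backbone, that encodes wild-type human ALK3, also known as BMPR1A (bone morphogenetic protein receptor type 1A). It is maintained in E. coli at high copy through a ColE1/pUC-type origin and selected with ampicillin via the β-lactamase gene. An f1 origin is also present, allowing single-stranded DNA production. For mammalian cells, an SV40 early promoter drives a neomycin phosphotransferase gene followed by an SV40 polyadenylation signal, which permits G418 selection of stable transfectants. Short annotated fragments such as ble, lacI, the lac promoter region, an HIV-1 LTR piece and bom appear to be backbone remnants or incidental matches rather than functional parts.

The ALK3 coding sequence was inserted between EcoRI and XhoI sites, which remain intact. It lies downstream of the CMV immediate-early enhancer and promoter and upstream of the bovine growth hormone polyadenylation signal, giving strong constitutive expression after transfection. Flanking T7 and SP6 promoters allow in vitro transcription from either side of the insert. The catalogue record lists a C-terminal HA epitope tag supplied by the backbone, although the feature table does not annotate it separately. The depositor notes a P2A substitution relative to the reference transcript and a two-residue SL insertion after the HA tag, and states that neither affects function.

ALK3 is a type I transmembrane serine/threonine kinase receptor that is activated by type II receptors on BMP ligand binding and signals through SMAD proteins. The plasmid is intended for overexpressing the tagged wild-type receptor in mammalian cells, and its associated publication concerns regulation of BMP receptor signalling by the kinase LKB1.
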