Addgene plasmid #80873: pcDNA3-ALK3 wt
Purpose: mammalian expression of ALK3 WT
Depositing lab: Aristidis Moustakas. Depositing organization: Uppsala University, Institute of Medical Biochemistry and Microbiology (IMBIM). Publication: The protein kinase LKB1 negatively regulates bone morphogenetic protein receptor signaling. Raja E, Tzavlaki K, Vuilleumier R, Edlund K, Kahata K, Zieba A, Moren A, Watanabe Y, Voytyuk I, Botling J, Soderberg O, Micke P, Pyrowolakis G, Heldin CH, Moustakas A. Oncotarget. 2016 Jan 12;7(2):1120-43. doi: 10.18632/oncotarget.6683. PubMed 26701726.
Backbone
  Vector backbone: pcDNA3
  Vector type: Mammalian Expression
Growth in bacteria
  Bacterial resistance: Ampicillin, 100 μg/mL
  Growth temperature: 37°C
  Growth strain: DH5alpha
  Copy number: High Copy
Gene/Insert
  Gene/Insert name: ALK3 (alt names: BMPR1A; bone morphogenetic protein receptor type 1A)
  Species: H. sapiens (human)
  Entrez Gene: BMPR1A (a.k.a. 10q23del, ACVRLK3, ALK-3, ALK3, BMPR-1A, CD292, SKR5)
  Promoter: CMV
  Tag / fusion protein: HA (C terminal on backbone)
  Cloning method: Restriction Enzyme; 5′ cloning site EcoRI (not destroyed); 3′ cloning site XhoI (not destroyed)
  Sequencing primers: 5′ CMV-F; 3′ BGH-rev
Terms and licenses: Academic/Nonprofit Terms; Industry Terms: Not Available to Industry
Depositor comments: This plasmid contains a P2A mutation compared to NM_004329.2 and SL insertion after the c-terminal HA tag. The depositor states that these discrepancies do not affect plasmid function.
How to cite: pcDNA3-ALK3 wt was a gift from Aristidis Moustakas (Addgene plasmid # 80873 ; http://n2t.net/addgene:80873 ; RRID:Addgene_80873)
