>Addgene plasmid #80873 | pcDNA3-ALK3 wt | addgene partial sequence | sequence record 157428 | CMV-F 5'-CGCAAATGGGCGGTAGGCGTG-3'
CTATATAAGCAGAGCTCTCTGGCTAACTAGAGAACCCACTGCTTACTGGCTTATCGAAATTAATACGACT
CACTATAGGGAGACCCAAGCTTGGTACCGAGCTCGGATCCACTAGTAACGGCCGCCAGTGTGCTGGAATT
CGCCATGGCTCAGCTATACATTTACATCAGATTATTGGGAGCCTATTTGTTCATCATTTCTCGTGTTCAA
GGACAGAATCTGGATAGTATGCTTCATGGCACTGGGATGAAATCAGACTCCGACCAGAAAAAGTCAGAAA
ATGGAGTAACCTTAGCACCAGAGGATACCTTGCCTTTTTTAAAGTGCTATTGCTCAGGGCACTGTCCAGA
TGATGCTATTAATAACACATGCATAACTAATGGACATTGCTTTGCCATCATAGAAGAAGATGACCAGGGA
GAAACCACATTAGCTTCAGGGTGTATGAAATATGAAGGATCTGATTTTCAGTGCAAAGATTCTCCAAAAG
CCCAGCTACGCCGGACAATAGAATGTTGTCGGACCAATTTATGTAACCAGTATTTGCAACCCACACTGCC
CCCTGTTGTCATAGGTCCGTTTTTTGATGGCAGCATTCGATGGCTGGTTTTGCTCATTTCTATGGCTGTC
TGCATAATTGCTATGATCATCTTCTCCAGCTGCTTTTGTTACAAACATTATTGCAAGAGCATCTCAAGCA
GACGTCGTTACAATCGTGATTTGGAACAGGATGAAGCATTTATTCCAGTTGGAGAATCACTAAAAGACCT
TATTGACCAGTCACAAAGTTCTGGTAGTGGGTCTGGACTACCTTTATTGGTTCAGCGAACTATTGCCAAA
CAGATTCAGATGGTCCGGCAAGTTGGTAAAGGCCGATATGGAGAAGTATGGATGGGCAAATGGCGTGGCG
AAAAAGTGGCGGTGAAAGTATTCTTTACCACTGAAGAAGCCAGCTGGTTTCGAGAAAC
