>Addgene plasmid #80873 | pcDNA3-ALK3 wt | addgene partial sequence | sequence record 157432 | BGH-rev 5'-TAGAAGGCACAGTCGAGG-3'
TTTAGGTGACACTATAGAATAGGGCCCTCTAGAGTCGACCTAGAGGCTAGCATAATCAGGAACATCATAC
GGATAACCCTCGAGGATTTTTACATCTTGGGATTCAACCATCTTGGCAAGCGTCTTCTTAATTCTCAATG
CTGTGAGTCTGGAGGCTGGATTGTGGGCCCAGCATTCTGACATTAGCTTCAAAACTGCTCGTAGACATTC
ATCACTGTTCCACCGATTAGACACAATTGGCCGCAAACGTTTGACACACACAACCTCACGCATATCTTCG
TATGACGGATCACTCGGTACCATGTTGTAATATGGCAATTGGTATTCTTCCACGATCCCTCCTGTGATAC
AACGACGAGCCATCTCCCAAATGATTAGGCCGAAGCTGTAGATGTCAGCCATGATGTAGGGCTGGAAGTG
GTTTTTGTTCAGGCTTTCGTCCAGCACTTCGGGAGCCATGTAGCGTTTGGTGCCCACCCTGGTATTCAAG
GGCACATCAACTTCATTTGTGTCACTGTTGAATTTAACAGCAAGGCCCAGGTCAGCAATGCAGCAACTCC
CATTTTTCTTGATGAGGATGTTTTTGCTCTTTAGGTCTCGATGAGCAATTGCGGGCTTTCCTTGGGTGCC
ATAAATTTCTGTGTGCAGGTGGCACAGACCACAGGCAGCTGAATAAGCCAATTTAAGCAGGGCTCTGGTG
TCCAGTGTAGCACATTTCAGGAAGTCATAGAGAGATCCATTTTCATGGTAATCAGTAATCAAATAGAGCT
GAGTCCAGGAACCTGTACCTTTAATGTCTGCCGCTATGAAACCAAGTATGTTTTCATGGCGCATTAGCAC
AGTT
